Addgene plasmid #125248: pGP-CMV-NEW-fRGECO2
Purpose: Expresses red fluorescent calcium sensor in mammalian cells
Depositing lab: Katalin Torok. Depositing organization: City, University of London. Publication: The kinetic mechanisms of fast-decay red-fluorescent genetically encoded calcium indicators. Kerruth S, Coates C, Durst CD, Oertner TG, Torok K. J Biol Chem. 2019 Mar 15;294(11):3934-3946. doi: 10.1074/jbc.RA118.004543. Epub 2019 Jan 16. PubMed 30651353.
Backbone
  Vector backbone: pEGFP-N1
  Backbone manufacturer: Clontech
  Backbone size w/o insert (bp): 3955
  Total vector size (bp): 5368
  Vector type: Mammalian Expression
Growth in bacteria
  Bacterial resistance: Kanamycin, 50 μg/mL
  Growth temperature: 37°C
  Growth strain: DH5alpha
  Copy number: High Copy
Gene/Insert
  Gene/Insert name: fRGECO2 (alt name: jRGECO1a RS-1 EF-4)
  Species: R. norvegicus (rat), G. gallus (chicken); Discosoma sp. (Sea anemone)
  Insert size (bp): 1413
  Promoter: CMV
  Tag / fusion protein: NES signal
  Cloning method: Restriction Enzyme; 5′ cloning site BglII (not destroyed); 3′ cloning site NotI (not destroyed)
  Sequencing primers: 5′ CMV; 3′ SV40p
Resource information
  A portion of this plasmid was derived from a plasmid made by: Addgene #61563
Terms and licenses: Academic/Nonprofit Terms; Industry Terms: Not Available to Industry
Depositor comments: fRGECO2 is the W44Y, D432A variant of the jRGECO1a gene cloned from the pGP-CMV vector (#61563) published by Dana et al. 2016.
How to cite: pGP-CMV-NEW-fRGECO2 was a gift from Katalin Torok (Addgene plasmid # 125248 ; http://n2t.net/addgene:125248 ; RRID:Addgene_125248)
