[The description below was written by a language model from this plasmid's Addgene catalogue record and pLannotate feature annotations shown in this document.]
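Description:
pGP-CMV-NEW-fRGECO2 is a mammalian expression plasmid built on the Clontech pEGFP-N1 backbone, about 5.4 kb in total, that expresses the red fluorescent calcium indicator fRGECO2. It is maintained in E. coli through a high-copy ColE1/pUC-type origin and selected with kanamycin. The resistance gene is the Tn5 NeoR/KanR aminoglycoside phosphotransferase, placed behind tandem bacterial (bla) and SV40 early promoters and followed by the HSV TK polyadenylation signal, so the same cassette can also support G418 selection in mammalian cells. An f1 origin is also present.

The 1.4 kb insert was cloned between BglII and NotI, downstream of the CMV immediate-early enhancer and promoter and upstream of the SV40 poly(A) signal. According to the depositor, fRGECO2 (also called jRGECO1a RS-1 EF-4) is the W44Y, D432A variant of jRGECO1a, derived from an earlier pGP-CMV jRGECO1a plasmid, and it carries a nuclear export signal. The feature tables from the depositor and sequencing records agree closely. They show an N-terminal leader containing a His-tag-like fragment, the T7 gene 10 leader and an Xpress epitope, then a red fluorescent protein segment and a calmodulin domain. The automated annotation labels the fluorescent portion as a HyPerRed fragment and the calmodulin as human CALM1; these are most likely homology matches to the sensor's own red fluorescent and calmodulin modules, since the record gives rat, chicken and Discosoma as the source species. The NES and any calmodulin-binding peptide are not separately annotated. The associated work concerns fast-decay red calcium indicators, so the plasmid is suited to imaging calcium transients in transfected mammalian cells.
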