Features (pLannotate 1.2.2; 18 found; start..end, strand, type, name):
     61..364     +  enhancer       CMV enhancer: human cytomegalovirus immediate early enhancer
    365..568     +  promoter       CMV promoter: human cytomegalovirus (CMV) immediate early promoter
    591..616     +  misc_feature   MCS (fragment): multiple cloning site
    688..708     +  CDS            capTEV™ (fragment): composite tag for in vivo biotinylation, TEV protease cleavage, and 6xHis tagging
    709..741     +  CDS            T7 tag (gene 10 leader): leader peptide from bacteriophage T7 gene 10 promotes efficient translation in E. coli
    745..768     +  CDS            Xpress™ tag: Xpress™ epitope tag, including an enterokinase recognition and cleavage site
    858..1584    +  CDS            HyPerRed (fragment): red fluorescent genetically encoded indicator for H2O2 ()
   1591..2031    +  CDS            CALM1: CALM1_HUMAN - Also known as CALM, CAM, CAM1. Experimental evidence at protein level: Swiss-Prot protein existence level 1. (Microbial infection) Required for Legionella pneumophila SidJ glutamylase activity. From Homo sapiens (Human).
   2050..2133    +  CDS            large T antigen (fragment): large T antigen from SV40 (simian virus 40)
   2156..2277    +  polyA_signal   SV40 poly(A) signal: SV40 polyadenylation signal
   2311..2739    -  rep_origin     f1 ori (sequence partly withheld): f1 bacteriophage origin of replication; arrow indicates direction of (+) strand synthesis
   2766..2870    +  promoter       AmpR promoter: bla
   2872..3229    +  promoter       SV40 promoter: SV40 enhancer and early promoter
   3264..4058    +  CDS            NeoR/KanR: aminoglycoside phosphotransferase from Tn5; aph(3')-II (or nptII); confers resistance to neomycin, kanamycin, and G418 (Geneticin®)
   4079..4231    +  CDS            ble (fragment): BLE_KLEPN - Experimental evidence at protein level: Swiss-Prot protein existence level 1. Binding protein with a strong affinity to the bleomycin family of antibiotics. Binds to CL990; an antimitotic-antibiotic compound. From Klebsiella pneumoniae.
   4290..4337    +  polyA_signal   HSV TK poly(A) signal: herpes simplex virus thymidine kinase polyadenylation signal (Cole and Stacy, 1985)
   4428..4444    -  polyA_signal   bGH poly(A) signal (fragment): bovine growth hormone polyadenylation signal
   4666..5254    +  rep_origin     ori: high-copy-number ColE1/pMB1/pBR322/pUC origin of replication
>Addgene plasmid #125248 | pGP-CMV-NEW-fRGECO2 | depositor full sequence | sequence record 239618 | pGP-CMV-NEW-fRGECO2 sequence 5368 bps
TAGTTATTAATAGTAATCAATTACGGGGTCATTAGTTCATAGCCCATATATGGAGTTCCGCGTTACATAA
CTTACGGTAAATGGCCCGCCTGGCTGACCGCCCAACGACCCCCGCCCATTGACGTCAATAATGACGTATG
TTCCCATAGTAACGCCAATAGGGACTTTCCATTGACGTCAATGGGTGGAGTATTTACGGTAAACTGCCCA
CTTGGCAGTACATCAAGTGTATCATATGCCAAGTACGCCCCCTATTGACGTCAATGACGGTAAATGGCCC
GCCTGGCATTATGCCCAGTACATGACCTTATGGGACTTTCCTACTTGGCAGTACATCTACGTATTAGTCA
TCGCTATTACCATGGTGATGCGGTTTTGGCAGTACATCAATGGGCGTGGATAGCGGTTTGACTCACGGGG
ATTTCCAAGTCTCCACCCCATTGACGTCAATGGGAGTTTGTTTTGGCACCAAAATCAACGGGACTTTCCA
AAATGTCGTAACAACTCCGCCCCATTGACGCAAATGGGCGGTAGGCGTGTACGGTGGGAGGTCTATATAA
GCAGAGCTGGTTTAGTGAACCGTCAGATCCGCTAGCGCTACCGGACTCAGATCTCGCCACCATGCTGCAG
AACGAGCTTGCTCTTAAGTTGGCTGGACTTGATATTAACAAGACTGGAGGAGGTTCTCATCATCATCATC
ATCATGGTATGGCTAGCATGACTGGTGGACAGCAAATGGGTCGGGATCTGTACGACGATGACGATAAGGA
TCTCGCAACAATGGTCGACTCATCACGTCGTAAGTACAATAAGGCAGGTCACGCAGTCAGAGCTATAGGT
CGGCTGAGCTCACCCGTGGTTTCCGAGCGGATGTACCCCGAGGACGGCGCCCTGAAGAGCGAGATCAAGA
AGGGGCTGAGGCTGAAGGACGGCGGCCACTACGCCGCCGAGGTCAAGACCACCTACAAGGCCAAGAAGCC
CGTGCAGCTGCCCGGCGCCTACATCGTGGACATCAAGTTGGACATCGTGTCCCACAACGAGGACTACACC
ATCGTGGAACAGTGCGAACGCGCCGAGGGCCGCCACTCCACCGGCGGCATGGACGAGCTGTACAAGGGAG
GTACAGGCGGGAGTCTGGTGAGCAAGGGCGAGGAGGATAACATGGCCATCATCAAGGAGTTCATGCGCTT
CAAGGTGCACATGGAGGGCTCCGTGAACGGCCACGAGTTCGAGATCGAGGGCGAGGGCGAGGGCCGCCCC
TACGAGGCCTTTCAGACCGCTAAGCTGAAGGTGACCAAGGGTGGCCCCCTGCCCTTCGCCTGGGACATCC
TGTCCCCTCAGTTCATGTACGGCTCCAAGGCCTACATTAAGCACCCAGCCGACATCCCCGACTACTTCAA
GCTGTCCTTCCCCGAGGGCTTCAGGTGGGAGCGCGTGATGAACTTCGAGGACGGCGGCATTATTCACGTG
AACCAGGACTCCTCCCTGCAGGACGGCGTATTCATCTACAAGGTGAAGCTGCGCGGCACCAACTTCCCCC
CCGACGGCCCCGTAATGCAGAAGAAGACCATGGGCTGGGAGGCTACGCGTGACGACCTGACTGAAGAGCA
GATCGCAGAATTTAAAGAGGCTTTCTCCCTATTTGACAAGGACGGGGATGGGACGATAACAACCAAGGAG
CTTGGGACGGTGTTCCGATCGCTGGGGCAGAACCCCACAGAAGCAGAGCTGCAGGACATGATCAATGAAG
TAGATGCCGACGGTGACGGCACATTCGACTTCCCTGAGTTCCTGACGATGATGGCAAGAAAAATGAATGA
CACAGACAGTGAAGAGGAAATTCGCGAAGCGTTCCGCGTGTTTGATAAGGACGGCAATGGCTACATCGGC
GCAGCAGAGCTTCGCCACGTGATGACAGACCTTGGAGAGAAGTTAACAGATGAGGAGGTTGATGAAATGA
TCAGGGTAGCAGCCATCGATGGGGATGGTCAGGTAAACTACGAAGAGTTTGTACAAATGATGACAGCGAA
GTAGGCGGCCGCGACTCTAGATCATAATCAGCCATACCACATTTGTAGAGGTTTTACTTGCTTTAAAAAA
CCTCCCACACCTCCCCCTGAACCTGAAACATAAAATGAATGCAATTGTTGTTGTTAACTTGTTTATTGCA
GCTTATAATGGTTACAAATAAAGCAATAGCATCACAAATTTCACAAATAAAGCATTTTTTTCACTGCATT
CTAGTTGTGGTTTGTCCAAACTCATCAATGTATCTTAAGGCGTAAATTGTAAGCGTTAATATTTTGTTAA
AATTCGCGTTAAATTTTTGTTAAATCAGCTCATTTTTTAACCAATAGGCCGAAATCGGCAAAATCCCTTA
TAAATCAAAAGAATAGACCGAGATAGGGT
[37 nt withheld, positions 2410-2446]
AAAGAACGTGGACTCCAACGTCAAAGG
[49 nt withheld, positions 2474-2522]
T
[91 nt withheld, positions 2524-2614]
G
[124 nt withheld, positions 2616-2739]
CAGGTGGCACTTTTCGGGGAAATGTGCGCGGAACCCCTATTTGTTTATTTTTCTAAATACATTCAAATAT
GTATCCGCTCATGAGACAATAACCCTGATAAATGCTTCAATAATATTGAAAAAGGAAGAGTCCTGAGGCG
GAAAGAACCAGCTGTGGAATGTGTGTCAGTTAGGGTGTGGAAAGTCCCCAGGCTCCCCAGCAGGCAGAAG
TATGCAAAGCATGCATCTCAATTAGTCAGCAACCAGGTGTGGAAAGTCCCCAGGCTCCCCAGCAGGCAGA
AGTATGCAAAGCATGCATCTCAATTAGTCAGCAACCATAGTCCCGCCCCTAACTCCGCCCATCCCGCCCC
TAACTCCGCCCAGTTCCGCCCATTCTCCGCCCCATGGCTGACTAATTTTTTTTATTTATGCAGAGGCCGA
GGCCGCCTCGGCCTCTGAGCTATTCCAGAAGTAGTGAGGAGGCTTTTTTGGAGGCCTAGGCTTTTGCAAA
GATCGATCAAGAGACAGGATGAGGATCGTTTCGCATGATTGAACAAGATGGATTGCACGCAGGTTCTCCG
GCCGCTTGGGTGGAGAGGCTATTCGGCTATGACTGGGCACAACAGACAATCGGCTGCTCTGATGCCGCCG
TGTTCCGGCTGTCAGCGCAGGGGCGCCCGGTTCTTTTTGTCAAGACCGACCTGTCCGGTGCCCTGAATGA
ACTGCAAGACGAGGCAGCGCGGCTATCGTGGCTGGCCACGACGGGCGTTCCTTGCGCAGCTGTGCTCGAC
GTTGTCACTGAAGCGGGAAGGGACTGGCTGCTATTGGGCGAAGTGCCGGGGCAGGATCTCCTGTCATCTC
ACCTTGCTCCTGCCGAGAAAGTATCCATCATGGCTGATGCAATGCGGCGGCTGCATACGCTTGATCCGGC
TACCTGCCCATTCGACCACCAAGCGAAACATCGCATCGAGCGAGCACGTACTCGGATGGAAGCCGGTCTT
GTCGATCAGGATGATCTGGACGAAGAGCATCAGGGGCTCGCGCCAGCCGAACTGTTCGCCAGGCTCAAGG
CGAGCATGCCCGACGGCGAGGATCTCGTCGTGACCCATGGCGATGCCTGCTTGCCGAATATCATGGTGGA
AAATGGCCGCTTTTCTGGATTCATCGACTGTGGCCGGCTGGGTGTGGCGGACCGCTATCAGGACATAGCG
TTGGCTACCCGTGATATTGCTGAAGAGCTTGGCGGCGAATGGGCTGACCGCTTCCTCGTGCTTTACGGTA
TCGCCGCTCCCGATTCGCAGCGCATCGCCTTCTATCGCCTTCTTGACGAGTTCTTCTGAGCGGGACTCTG
GGGTTCGAAATGACCGACCAAGCGACGCCCAACCTGCCATCACGAGATTTCGATTCCACCGCCGCCTTCT
ATGAAAGGTTGGGCTTCGGAATCGTTTTCCGGGACGCCGGCTGGATGATCCTCCAGCGCGGGGATCTCAT
GCTGGAGTTCTTCGCCCACCCTAGGGGGAGGCTAACTGAAACACGGAAGGAGACAATACCGGAAGGAACC
CGCGCTATGACGGCAATAAAAAGACAGAATAAAACGCACGGTGTTGGGTCGTTTGTTCATAAACGCGGGG
TTCGGTCCCAGGGCTGGCACTCTGTCGATACCCCACCGAGACCCCATTGGGGCCAATACGCCCGCGTTTC
TTCCTTTTCCCCACCCCACCCCCCAAGTTCGGGTGAAGGCCCAGGGCTCGCAGCCAACGTCGGGGCGGCA
GGCCCTGCCATAGCCTCAGGTTACTCATATATACTTTAGATTGATTTAAAACTTCATTTTTAATTTAAAA
GGATCTAGGTGAAGATCCTTTTTGATAATCTCATGACCAAAATCCCTTAACGTGAGTTTTCGTTCCACTG
AGCGTCAGACCCCGTAGAAAAGATCAAAGGATCTTCTTGAGATCCTTTTTTTCTGCGCGTAATCTGCTGC
TTGCAAACAAAAAAACCACCGCTACCAGCGGTGGTTTGTTTGCCGGATCAAGAGCTACCAACTCTTTTTC
CGAAGGTAACTGGCTTCAGCAGAGCGCAGATACCAAATACTGTCCTTCTAGTGTAGCCGTAGTTAGGCCA
CCACTTCAAGAACTCTGTAGCACCGCCTACATACCTCGCTCTGCTAATCCTGTTACCAGTGGCTGCTGCC
AGTGGCGATAAGTCGTGTCTTACCGGGTTGGACTCAAGACGATAGTTACCGGATAAGGCGCAGCGGTCGG
GCTGAACGGGGGGTTCGTGCACACAGCCCAGCTTGGAGCGAACGACCTACACCGAACTGAGATACCTACA
GCGTGAGCTATGAGAAAGCGCCACGCTTCCCGAAGGGAGAAAGGCGGACAGGTATCCGGTAAGCGGCAGG
GTCGGAACAGGAGAGCGCACGAGGGAGCTTCCAGGGGGAAACGCCTGGTATCTTTATAGTCCTGTCGGGT
TTCGCCACCTCTGACTTGAGCGTCGATTTTTGTGATGCTCGTCAGGGGGGCGGAGCCTATGGAAAAACGC
CAGCAACGCGGCCTTTTTACGGTTCCTGGCCTTTTGCTGGCCTTTTGCTCACATGTTCTTTCCTGCGTTA
TCCCCTGATTCTGTGGATAACCGTATTACCGCCATGCAT
