Features (pLannotate 1.2.2; 18 found; start..end, strand, type, name):
     73..376     +  enhancer       CMV enhancer: human cytomegalovirus immediate early enhancer
    377..580     +  promoter       CMV promoter: human cytomegalovirus (CMV) immediate early promoter
    603..626     +  misc_feature   MCS (fragment): multiple cloning site
    693..713     +  CDS            capTEV™ (fragment): composite tag for in vivo biotinylation, TEV protease cleavage, and 6xHis tagging
    714..746     +  CDS            T7 tag (gene 10 leader): leader peptide from bacteriophage T7 gene 10 promotes efficient translation in E. coli
    750..773     +  CDS            Xpress™ tag: Xpress™ epitope tag, including an enterokinase recognition and cleavage site
    863..1589    +  CDS            HyPerRed (fragment): red fluorescent genetically encoded indicator for H2O2 ()
   1596..2036    +  CDS            CALM1: CALM1_HUMAN - Also known as CALM, CAM, CAM1. Experimental evidence at protein level: Swiss-Prot protein existence level 1. (Microbial infection) Required for Legionella pneumophila SidJ glutamylase activity. From Homo sapiens (Human).
   2055..2138    +  CDS            large T antigen (fragment): large T antigen from SV40 (simian virus 40)
   2161..2282    +  polyA_signal   SV40 poly(A) signal: SV40 polyadenylation signal
   2316..2744    -  rep_origin     f1 ori (sequence partly withheld): f1 bacteriophage origin of replication; arrow indicates direction of (+) strand synthesis
   2771..2875    +  promoter       AmpR promoter: bla
   2877..3234    +  promoter       SV40 promoter: SV40 enhancer and early promoter
   3269..4063    +  CDS            NeoR/KanR: aminoglycoside phosphotransferase from Tn5; aph(3')-II (or nptII); confers resistance to neomycin, kanamycin, and G418 (Geneticin®)
   4084..4236    +  CDS            ble (fragment): BLE_KLEPN - Experimental evidence at protein level: Swiss-Prot protein existence level 1. Binding protein with a strong affinity to the bleomycin family of antibiotics. Binds to CL990; an antimitotic-antibiotic compound. From Klebsiella pneumoniae.
   4295..4342    +  polyA_signal   HSV TK poly(A) signal: herpes simplex virus thymidine kinase polyadenylation signal (Cole and Stacy, 1985)
   4433..4449    -  polyA_signal   bGH poly(A) signal (fragment): bovine growth hormone polyadenylation signal
   4671..5259    +  rep_origin     ori: high-copy-number ColE1/pMB1/pBR322/pUC origin of replication
>Addgene plasmid #125248 | pGP-CMV-NEW-fRGECO2 | addgene full sequence | sequence record 264458 | Addgene NGS Result
ACCGCCATGCATTAGTTATTAATAGTAATCAATTACGGGGTCATTAGTTCATAGCCCATATATGGAGTTC
CGCGTTACATAACTTACGGTAAATGGCCCGCCTGGCTGACCGCCCAACGACCCCCGCCCATTGACGTCAA
TAATGACGTATGTTCCCATAGTAACGCCAATAGGGACTTTCCATTGACGTCAATGGGTGGAGTATTTACG
GTAAACTGCCCACTTGGCAGTACATCAAGTGTATCATATGCCAAGTACGCCCCCTATTGACGTCAATGAC
GGTAAATGGCCCGCCTGGCATTATGCCCAGTACATGACCTTATGGGACTTTCCTACTTGGCAGTACATCT
ACGTATTAGTCATCGCTATTACCATGGTGATGCGGTTTTGGCAGTACATCAATGGGCGTGGATAGCGGTT
TGACTCACGGGGATTTCCAAGTCTCCACCCCATTGACGTCAATGGGAGTTTGTTTTGGCACCAAAATCAA
CGGGACTTTCCAAAATGTCGTAACAACTCCGCCCCATTGACGCAAATGGGCGGTAGGCGTGTACGGTGGG
AGGTCTATATAAGCAGAGCTGGTTTAGTGAACCGTCAGATCCGCTAGCGCTACCGGACTCAGATCTATGC
TGCAGAACGAGCTTGCTCTTAAGTTGGCTGGACTTGATATTAACAAGACTGGAGGAGGTTCTCATCATCA
TCATCATCATGGTATGGCTAGCATGACTGGTGGACAGCAAATGGGTCGGGATCTGTACGACGATGACGAT
AAGGATCTCGCAACAATGGTCGACTCATCACGTCGTAAGTACAATAAGGCAGGTCACGCAGTCAGAGCTA
TAGGTCGGCTGAGCTCACCCGTGGTTTCCGAGCGGATGTACCCCGAGGACGGCGCCCTGAAGAGCGAGAT
CAAGAAGGGGCTGAGGCTGAAGGACGGCGGCCACTACGCCGCCGAGGTCAAGACCACCTACAAGGCCAAG
AAGCCCGTGCAGCTGCCCGGCGCCTACATCGTGGACATCAAGTTGGACATCGTGTCCCACAACGAGGACT
ACACCATCGTGGAACAGTGCGAACGCGCCGAGGGCCGCCACTCCACCGGCGGCATGGACGAGCTGTACAA
GGGAGGTACAGGCGGGAGTCTGGTGAGCAAGGGCGAGGAGGATAACATGGCCATCATCAAGGAGTTCATG
CGCTTCAAGGTGCACATGGAGGGCTCCGTGAACGGCCACGAGTTCGAGATCGAGGGCGAGGGCGAGGGCC
GCCCCTACGAGGCCTTTCAGACCGCTAAGCTGAAGGTGACCAAGGGTGGCCCCCTGCCCTTCGCCTGGGA
CATCCTGTCCCCTCAGTTCATGTACGGCTCCAAGGCCTACATTAAGCACCCAGCCGACATCCCCGACTAC
TTCAAGCTGTCCTTCCCCGAGGGCTTCAGGTGGGAGCGCGTGATGAACTTCGAGGACGGCGGCATTATTC
ACGTGAACCAGGACTCCTCCCTGCAGGACGGCGTATTCATCTACAAGGTGAAGCTGCGCGGCACCAACTT
CCCCCCCGACGGCCCCGTAATGCAGAAGAAGACCATGGGCTGGGAGGCTACGCGTGACGACCTGACTGAA
GAGCAGATCGCAGAATTTAAAGAGGCTTTCTCCCTATTTGACAAGGACGGGGATGGGACGATAACAACCA
AGGAGCTTGGGACGGTGTTCCGATCGCTGGGGCAGAACCCCACAGAAGCAGAGCTGCAGGACATGATCAA
TGAAGTAGATGCCGACGGTGACGGCACATTCGACTTCCCTGAGTTCCTGACGATGATGGCAAGAAAAATG
AATGACACAGACAGTGAAGAGGAAATTCGCGAAGCGTTCCGCGTGTTTGATAAGGACGGCAATGGCTACA
TCGGCGCAGCAGAGCTTCGCCACGTGATGACAGACCTTGGAGAGAAGTTAACAGATGAGGAGGTTGATGA
AATGATCAGGGTAGCAGCCATCGATGGGGATGGTCAGGTAAACTACGAAGAGTTTGTACAAATGATGACA
GCGAAGTAGGCGGCCGCGACTCTAGATCATAATCAGCCATACCACATTTGTAGAGGTTTTACTTGCTTTA
AAAAACCTCCCACACCTCCCCCTGAACCTGAAACATAAAATGAATGCAATTGTTGTTGTTAACTTGTTTA
TTGCAGCTTATAATGGTTACAAATAAAGCAATAGCATCACAAATTTCACAAATAAAGCATTTTTTTCACT
GCATTCTAGTTGTGGTTTGTCCAAACTCATCAATGTATCTTAAGGCGTAAATTGTAAGCGTTAATATTTT
GTTAAAATTCGCGTTAAATTTTTGTTAAATCAGCTCATTTTTTAACCAATAGGCCGAAATCGGCAAAATC
CCTTATAAATCAAAAGAATAGACCGAGATAGGGT
[37 nt withheld, positions 2415-2451]
AAAGAACGTGGACTCCAACGTCAAAGG
[49 nt withheld, positions 2479-2527]
T
[91 nt withheld, positions 2529-2619]
G
[124 nt withheld, positions 2621-2744]
CAGGTGGCACTTTTCGGGGAAATGTGCGCGGAACCCCTATTTGTTTATTTTTCTAAATACATTCAAATAT
GTATCCGCTCATGAGACAATAACCCTGATAAATGCTTCAATAATATTGAAAAAGGAAGAGTCCTGAGGCG
GAAAGAACCAGCTGTGGAATGTGTGTCAGTTAGGGTGTGGAAAGTCCCCAGGCTCCCCAGCAGGCAGAAG
TATGCAAAGCATGCATCTCAATTAGTCAGCAACCAGGTGTGGAAAGTCCCCAGGCTCCCCAGCAGGCAGA
AGTATGCAAAGCATGCATCTCAATTAGTCAGCAACCATAGTCCCGCCCCTAACTCCGCCCATCCCGCCCC
TAACTCCGCCCAGTTCCGCCCATTCTCCGCCCCATGGCTGACTAATTTTTTTTATTTATGCAGAGGCCGA
GGCCGCCTCGGCCTCTGAGCTATTCCAGAAGTAGTGAGGAGGCTTTTTTGGAGGCCTAGGCTTTTGCAAA
GATCGATCAAGAGACAGGATGAGGATCGTTTCGCATGATTGAACAAGATGGATTGCACGCAGGTTCTCCG
GCCGCTTGGGTGGAGAGGCTATTCGGCTATGACTGGGCACAACAGACAATCGGCTGCTCTGATGCCGCCG
TGTTCCGGCTGTCAGCGCAGGGGCGCCCGGTTCTTTTTGTCAAGACCGACCTGTCCGGTGCCCTGAATGA
ACTGCAAGACGAGGCAGCGCGGCTATCGTGGCTGGCCACGACGGGCGTTCCTTGCGCAGCTGTGCTCGAC
GTTGTCACTGAAGCGGGAAGGGACTGGCTGCTATTGGGCGAAGTGCCGGGGCAGGATCTCCTGTCATCTC
ACCTTGCTCCTGCCGAGAAAGTATCCATCATGGCTGATGCAATGCGGCGGCTGCATACGCTTGATCCGGC
TACCTGCCCATTCGACCACCAAGCGAAACATCGCATCGAGCGAGCACGTACTCGGATGGAAGCCGGTCTT
GTCGATCAGGATGATCTGGACGAAGAGCATCAGGGGCTCGCGCCAGCCGAACTGTTCGCCAGGCTCAAGG
CGAGCATGCCCGACGGCGAGGATCTCGTCGTGACCCATGGCGATGCCTGCTTGCCGAATATCATGGTGGA
AAATGGCCGCTTTTCTGGATTCATCGACTGTGGCCGGCTGGGTGTGGCGGACCGCTATCAGGACATAGCG
TTGGCTACCCGTGATATTGCTGAAGAGCTTGGCGGCGAATGGGCTGACCGCTTCCTCGTGCTTTACGGTA
TCGCCGCTCCCGATTCGCAGCGCATCGCCTTCTATCGCCTTCTTGACGAGTTCTTCTGAGCGGGACTCTG
GGGTTCGAAATGACCGACCAAGCGACGCCCAACCTGCCATCACGAGATTTCGATTCCACCGCCGCCTTCT
ATGAAAGGTTGGGCTTCGGAATCGTTTTCCGGGACGCCGGCTGGATGATCCTCCAGCGCGGGGATCTCAT
GCTGGAGTTCTTCGCCCACCCTAGGGGGAGGCTAACTGAAACACGGAAGGAGACAATACCGGAAGGAACC
CGCGCTATGACGGCAATAAAAAGACAGAATAAAACGCACGGTGTTGGGTCGTTTGTTCATAAACGCGGGG
TTCGGTCCCAGGGCTGGCACTCTGTCGATACCCCACCGAGACCCCATTGGGGCCAATACGCCCGCGTTTC
TTCCTTTTCCCCACCCCACCCCCCAAGTTCGGGTGAAGGCCCAGGGCTCGCAGCCAACGTCGGGGCGGCA
GGCCCTGCCATAGCCTCAGGTTACTCATATATACTTTAGATTGATTTAAAACTTCATTTTTAATTTAAAA
GGATCTAGGTGAAGATCCTTTTTGATAATCTCATGACCAAAATCCCTTAACGTGAGTTTTCGTTCCACTG
AGCGTCAGACCCCGTAGAAAAGATCAAAGGATCTTCTTGAGATCCTTTTTTTCTGCGCGTAATCTGCTGC
TTGCAAACAAAAAAACCACCGCTACCAGCGGTGGTTTGTTTGCCGGATCAAGAGCTACCAACTCTTTTTC
CGAAGGTAACTGGCTTCAGCAGAGCGCAGATACCAAATACTGTTCTTCTAGTGTAGCCGTAGTTAGGCCA
CCACTTCAAGAACTCTGTAGCACCGCCTACATACCTCGCTCTGCTAATCCTGTTACCAGTGGCTGCTGCC
AGTGGCGATAAGTCGTGTCTTACCGGGTTGGACTCAAGACGATAGTTACCGGATAAGGCGCAGCGGTCGG
GCTGAACGGGGGGTTCGTGCACACAGCCCAGCTTGGAGCGAACGACCTACACCGAACTGAGATACCTACA
GCGTGAGCTATGAGAAAGCGCCACGCTTCCCGAAGGGAGAAAGGCGGACAGGTATCCGGTAAGCGGCAGG
GTCGGAACAGGAGAGCGCACGAGGGAGCTTCCAGGGGGAAACGCCTGGTATCTTTATAGTCCTGTCGGGT
TTCGCCACCTCTGACTTGAGCGTCGATTTTTGTGATGCTCGTCAGGGGGGCGGAGCCTATGGAAAAACGC
CAGCAACGCGGCCTTTTTACGGTTCCTGGCCTTTTGCTGGCCTTTTGCTCACATGTTCTTTCCTGCGTTA
TCCCCTGATTCTGTGGATAACCGTATT
