>Addgene plasmid #125248 | pGP-CMV-NEW-fRGECO2 | depositor partial sequence | sequence record 239617 | pGP-CMV-NEW-fRGECO2 sequence 1413 bps
ATGCTGCAGAACGAGCTTGCTCTTAAGTTGGCTGGACTTGATATTAACAAGACTGGAGGAGGTTCTCATC
ATCATCATCATCATGGTATGGCTAGCATGACTGGTGGACAGCAAATGGGTCGGGATCTGTACGACGATGA
CGATAAGGATCTCGCAACAATGGTCGACTCATCACGTCGTAAGTACAATAAGGCAGGTCACGCAGTCAGA
GCTATAGGTCGGCTGAGCTCACCCGTGGTTTCCGAGCGGATGTACCCCGAGGACGGCGCCCTGAAGAGCG
AGATCAAGAAGGGGCTGAGGCTGAAGGACGGCGGCCACTACGCCGCCGAGGTCAAGACCACCTACAAGGC
CAAGAAGCCCGTGCAGCTGCCCGGCGCCTACATCGTGGACATCAAGTTGGACATCGTGTCCCACAACGAG
GACTACACCATCGTGGAACAGTGCGAACGCGCCGAGGGCCGCCACTCCACCGGCGGCATGGACGAGCTGT
ACAAGGGAGGTACAGGCGGGAGTCTGGTGAGCAAGGGCGAGGAGGATAACATGGCCATCATCAAGGAGTT
CATGCGCTTCAAGGTGCACATGGAGGGCTCCGTGAACGGCCACGAGTTCGAGATCGAGGGCGAGGGCGAG
GGCCGCCCCTACGAGGCCTTTCAGACCGCTAAGCTGAAGGTGACCAAGGGTGGCCCCCTGCCCTTCGCCT
GGGACATCCTGTCCCCTCAGTTCATGTACGGCTCCAAGGCCTACATTAAGCACCCAGCCGACATCCCCGA
CTACTTCAAGCTGTCCTTCCCCGAGGGCTTCAGGTGGGAGCGCGTGATGAACTTCGAGGACGGCGGCATT
ATTCACGTGAACCAGGACTCCTCCCTGCAGGACGGCGTATTCATCTACAAGGTGAAGCTGCGCGGCACCA
ACTTCCCCCCCGACGGCCCCGTAATGCAGAAGAAGACCATGGGCTGGGAGGCTACGCGTGACGACCTGAC
TGAAGAGCAGATCGCAGAATTTAAAGAGGCTTTCTCCCTATTTGACAAGGACGGGGATGGGACGATAACA
ACCAAGGAGCTTGGGACGGTGTTCCGATCGCTGGGGCAGAACCCCACAGAAGCAGAGCTGCAGGACATGA
TCAATGAAGTAGATGCCGACGGTGACGGCACATTCGACTTCCCTGAGTTCCTGACGATGATGGCAAGAAA
AATGAATGACACAGACAGTGAAGAGGAAATTCGCGAAGCGTTCCGCGTGTTTGATAAGGACGGCAATGGC
TACATCGGCGCAGCAGAGCTTCGCCACGTGATGACAGACCTTGGAGAGAAGTTAACAGATGAGGAGGTTG
ATGAAATGATCAGGGTAGCAGCCATCGATGGGGATGGTCAGGTAAACTACGAAGAGTTTGTACAAATGAT
GACAGCGAAGTAG
